Addgene plasmid #14809: pSico Spry-2
Depositing lab: Tyler Jacks. Depositing organization: Massachusetts Institute of Technology. Publication: Sprouty-2 regulates oncogenic K-ras in lung development and tumorigenesis. Shaw AT, Meissner A, Dowdle JA, Crowley D, Magendantz M, Ouyang C, Parisi T, Rajagopal J, Blank LJ, Bronson RT, Stone JR, Tuveson DA, Jaenisch R, Jacks T. Genes Dev. 2007 Mar 15. 21(6):694-707. 10.1101/gad.1526207 PubMed 17369402.
Backbone
  Vector backbone: pSico
  Backbone size w/o insert (bp): 7566
  Vector type: Mammalian Expression, Lentiviral, RNAi, Cre/Lox
Growth in bacteria
  Bacterial resistance: Ampicillin, 100 μg/mL
  Growth temperature: 37°C
  Growth strain: Stbl3
  Copy number: High Copy
Gene/Insert
  Gene/Insert name: Sprouty-2 shRNA (alt name: Spry2)
  Species: M. musculus (mouse)
  Entrez Gene: Spry2 (a.k.a. sprouty2)
  Cloning method: Restriction Enzyme
  Sequencing primers: 5′ EGFP-C
Terms and licenses: Academic/Nonprofit Terms; Industry Terms: Not Available to Industry
Depositor comments: The sequence of the Spry-2 shRNA is 5'-GCCGG GTTGT CGTTG TAAA-3' and corresponds to nucleotides 1150–1168 of mSpry-2.
How to cite: pSico Spry-2 was a gift from Tyler Jacks (Addgene plasmid # 14809 ; http://n2t.net/addgene:14809 ; RRID:Addgene_14809)
