[The description below was written by a language model from this plasmid's Addgene catalogue record.]
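Description:
pSico Spry-2 is a lentiviral RNAi plasmid built on the pSico backbone (recorded as 7566 bp without insert) and classified as a mammalian expression, lentiviral, RNAi and Cre/Lox vector. It is maintained in bacteria as a high-copy plasmid under ampicillin selection, and the recorded host is Stbl3, a recombination-deficient strain commonly chosen to keep the repeated lentiviral LTR sequences stable. No feature table accompanies this entry, so the promoter, reporter, loxP sites and viral elements are not itemised in the record. The listed sequencing primer (EGFP-C) suggests that an EGFP sequence lies near the cloning site.

The insert, introduced by restriction cloning, encodes a short hairpin RNA against mouse Sprouty-2 (Spry2). The depositor notes that the 19-nucleotide target corresponds to positions 1150–1168 of the mouse Spry-2 sequence. The pSico system is generally known as a conditional design in which shRNA expression is off until Cre recombinase excises a lox-flanked cassette that interrupts the hairpin's promoter, so that knockdown is switched on only in Cre-expressing cells. The Cre/Lox classification is consistent with this, although the record does not spell out the exact arrangement in this plasmid.

Delivered as lentivirus, such a construct integrates stably into mouse cells and allows Cre-controlled silencing of Spry2. The associated publication concerns Sprouty-2 regulation of oncogenic K-ras in lung development and tumorigenesis, which points to its use in studying loss of Spry2 function in that setting.
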