>Addgene plasmid #14809 | pSico Spry-2 | addgene partial sequence | sequence record 21352 | EGFP-C 5'-CATGGTCCTGCTGGAGTTCGTG-3'
TAGCGGCCGCATAACTTCGTATAGTATAAATTATACGAAGTTATAAGCCTTGTTTGCCGGGTTGTCGTTG
TAAATTCAAGAGATTTACAACGACAACCCGGCTTTTTTCTCGAGGTCGACGGTATCGATAAGCTCGCTTC
ACGAGATCATGTTTAAGGGTTCCGGTTCCACTAGGTACAATTCGATATCAAGCTTATCGATAATCAACCT
CTGGATTACAAAATTTGTGAAAGATTGACTGGTATTCTTAACTATGTTGCTCCTTTTACGCTATGTGGAT
ACGCTGCTTTAATGCCTTTGTATCATGCTATTGCTTCCCGTATGGCTTTCATTTTCTCCTCCTTGTATAA
ATCCTGGTTGCTGTCTCTTTATGAGGAGTTGTGGCCCGTTGTCAGGCAACGTGGCGTGGTGTGCACTGTG
TTTGCTGACGCAACCCCCACTGGTTGGGGCATTGCCACCACCTGTCAGCTCCTTTCCGGGACTTTCGCTT
TCCCCCTCCCTATTGCCACGGCGGAACTCATCGCCGCCTGCCTTGCCCGCTGCTGGACAGGGGCTCGGCT
GTTGGGCACTGACAATTCCGTGGTGTTGTCGGGGAAATCATCGTCCTTTCCTTGGCTGCTCGCCTGTGTT
GCCACCTGGATTCTGCGCGGGACGTCCTTCTGCTACGTCCCTTCGGCCCTCAATCCAGCGGACCTTCCTT
CCCGCGGCCTGCTGCCGGCTCTGCGGCCTCTTCCGCGTCTTCGCCTTCGCCCTCAGACGAGTCGGATCTC
CCTTTGGGCCGCCTCCCCGCATCGATACCGTCGACCTCGATCGAGACCTAGAAAAACATGGAGCAATCAC
AAGTAGCAATACAGCAGCTACCAATGCTGATTGTGCCTGGCTAGA
